>Addgene plasmid #228036 | pHAGE mCherry-Rab11A S20V | addgene full sequence | sequence record 450369 | Addgene NGS Result
TTGAGATCCTTTTTTTCTGCGCGTAATCTGCTGCTTGCAAACAAAAAAACCACCGCTACCAGCGGTGGTT
TGTTTGCCGGATCAAGAGCTACCAACTCTTTTTCCGAAGGTAACTGGCTTCAGCAGAGCGCAGATACCAA
ATACTGTTCTTCTAGTGTAGCCGTAGTTAGGCCACCACTTCAAGAACTCTGTAGCACCGCCTACATACCT
CGCTCTGCTAATCCTGTTACCAGTGGCTGCTGCCAGTGGCGATAAGTCGTGTCTTACCGGGTTGGACTCA
AGACGATAGTTACCGGATAAGGCGCAGCGGTCGGGCTGAACGGGGGGTTCGTGCACACAGCCCAGCTTGG
AGCGAACGACCTACACCGAACTGAGATACCTACAGCGTGAGCTATGAGAAAGCGCCACGCTTCCCGAAGG
GAGAAAGGCGGACAGGTATCCGGTAAGCGGCAGGGTCGGAACAGGAGAGCGCACGAGGGAGCTTCCAGGG
GGAAACGCCTGGTATCTTTATAGTCCTGTCGGGTTTCGCCACCTCTGACTTGAGCGTCGATTTTTGTGAT
GCTCGTCAGGGGGGCGGAGCCTATGGAAAAACGCCAGCAACGCGGCCTTTTTACGGTTCCTGGCCTTTTG
CTGGCCTTTTGCTCACATGTTCTTTCCTGCGTTATCCCCTGATTCTGTGGATAACCGTATTACCGCCTTT
GAGTGAGCTGATACCGCTCGCCGCAGCCGAACGACCGAGCGCAGCGAGTCAGTGAGCGAGGAAGCGGAAG
AGCGCCCAATACGCAAACCGCCTCTCCCCGCGCGTTGGCCGATTCATTAATGCAGCAAGCTCATGGCTGA
CTAATTTTTTTTATTTATGCAGAGGCCGAGGCCGCCTCGGCCTCTGAGCTATTCCAGAAGTAGTGAGGAG
GCTTTTTTGGAGGCCTAGGCTTTTGCAAAAAGCTCCCCGTGGCACGACAGGTTTCCCGACTGGAAAGCGG
GCAGTGAGCGCAACGCAATTAATGTGAGTTAGCTCACTCATTAGGCACCCCAGGCTTTACACTTTATGCT
TCCGGCTCGTATGTTGTGTGGAATTGTGAGCGGATAACAATTTCACACAGGAAACAGCTATGACATGATT
ACGAATTTCACAAATAAAGCATTTTTTTCACTGCATTCTAGTTGTGGTTTGTCCAAACTCATCAATGTAT
CTTATCATGTCTGGATCAACTGGATAACTCAAGCTAACCAAAATCATCCCAAACTTCCCACCCCATACCC
TATTACCACTGCCAATTACCTGTGGTTTCATTTACTCTAAACCTGTGATTCCTCTGAATTATTTTCATTT
TAAAGAAATTGTATTTGTTAAATATGTACTACAAACTTAGTAGTTGGAAGGGCTAATTCACTCCCAAAGA
AGACAAGATATCCTTGATCTGTGGATCTACCACACACAAGGCTACTTCCCTGATTAGCAGAACTACACAC
CAGGGCCAGGGGTCAGATATCCACTGACCTTTGGATGGTGCTACAAGCTAGTACCAGTTGAGCCAGATAA
GGTAGAAGAGGCCAATAAAGGAGAGAACACCAGCTTGTTACACCCTGTGAGCCTGCATGGGATGGATGAC
CCGGAGAGAGAAGTGTTAGAGTGTAGGTTTGACAGCCGCCTAGCATTTCATCACGTGGCCCGAGAGCTGC
ATCCGGAGTACTTCAAGAACTGCTGATATCGAGCTTGCTACAAGGGACTTTCCGCTGGGGACTTTCCAGG
GAGGCGTGGCCTGGGCGGGACTGGGGAGTGGCGAGCCCTCAGATCCTGCATATAAGCAGCTGCTTTTTGC
CTGTACTGGGTCTCTCTGGTTAGACCAGATCTGAGCCTGGGAGCTCTCTGGCTAACTAGGGAACCCACTG
CTTAAGCCTCAATAAAGCTTGCCTTGAGTGCTTCAAGTAGTGTGTGCCCGTCTGTTGTGTGACTCTGGTA
ACTAGAGATCCCTCAGACCCTTTTAGTCAGTGTGGAAAATCTCTAGCAGTGGCGCCCGAACAGGGACTTG
AAAGCGAAAGGGAAACCAGAGGAGCTCTCTCGACGCAGGACTCGGCTTGCTGAAGCGCGCACGGCAAGAG
GCGAGGGGCGGCGACTGGTGAGTACGCCAAAAATTTTGACTAGCGGAGGCTAGAAGGAGAGAGATGGGTG
CGAGAGCGTCAGTATTAAGCGGGGGAGAATTAGATCGCGATGGGAAAAAATTCGGTTAAGGCCAGGGGGA
AAGAAAAAATATAAATTAAAACATATAGTATGGGCAAGCAGGGAGCTAGAACGATTCGCAGTTAATCCTG
GCCTGTTAGAAACATCAGAAGGCTGTAGACAAATACTGGGACAGCTACAACCATCCCTTCAGACAGGATC
AGAAGAACTTAGATCATTATATAATACAGTAGCAACCCTCTATTGTGTGCATCAAAGGATAGAGATAAAA
GACACCAAGGAAGCTTTAGACAAGATAGAGGAAGAGCAAAACAAAAGTAAGACCACCGCACAGCAAGCGG
CCGGCCGCTGATCTTCAGACCTGGAGGAGGAGATATGAGGGACAATTGGAGAAGTGAATTATATAAATAT
AAAGTAGTAAAAATTGAACCATTAGGAGTAGCACCCACCAAGGCAAAGAGAAGAGTGGTGCAGAGAGAAA
AAAGAGCAGTGGGAATAGGAGCTTTGTTCCTTGGGTTCTTGGGAGCAGCAGGAAGCACTATGGGCGCAGC
GTCAATGACGCTGACGGTACAGGCCAGACAATTATTGTCTGGTATAGTGCAGCAGCAGAACAATTTGCTG
AGGGCTATTGAGGCGCAACAGCATCTGTTGCAACTCACAGTCTGGGGCATCAAGCAGCTCCAGGCAAGAA
TCCTGGCTGTGGAAAGATACCTAAAGGATCAACAGCTCCTGGGGATTTGGGGTTGCTCTGGAAAACTCAT
TTGCACCACTGCTGTGCCTTGGAATGCTAGTTGGAGTAATAAATCTCTGGAACAGATTTGGAATCACACG
ACCTGGATGGAGTGGGACAGAGAAATTAACAATTACACAAGCTTAATACACTCCTTAATTGAAGAATCGC
AAAACCAGCAAGAAAAGAATGAACAAGAATTATTGGAATTAGATAAATGGGCAAGTTTGTGGAATTGGTT
TAACATAACAAATTGGCTGTGGTATATAAAATTATTCATAATGATAGTAGGAGGCTTGGTAGGTTTAAGA
ATAGTTTTTGCTGTACTTTCTATAGTGAATAGAGTTAGGCAGGGATATTCACCATTATCGTTTCAGACCC
ACCTCCCAACCCCGAGGGGACCCGACAGGCCCGAAGGAATAGAAGAAGAAGGTGGAGAGAGAGACAGAGA
CAGATCCATTCGATTAGTGAACGGATCTCGACGGTATCGCCGAATTAATTCACAAATGGCAGTATTCATC
CACAATTTTAAAAGAAAAGGGGGGATTGGGGGGTACAGTGCAGGGGAAAGAATAGTAGACATAATAGCAA
CAGACATACAAACTAAAGAATTACAAAAACAAATTACAAAAATTCAAAATTTTCGGGTTTATTACAGGGA
CAGCAGAGATCCAGTTTGGACTAGTGGAGTTCCGCGTTACATAACTTACGGTAAATGGCCCGCCTGGCTG
ACCGCCCAACGACCCCCGCCCATTGACGTCAATAATGACGTATGTTCCCATAGTAACGCCAATAGGGACT
TTCCATTGACGTCAATGGGTGGAGTATTTACGGTAAACTGCCCACTTGGCAGTACATCAAGTGTATCATA
TGCCAAGTACGCCCCCTATTGACGTCAATGACGGTAAATGGCCCGCCTGGCATTATGCCCAGTACATGAC
CTTATGGGACTTTCCTACTTGGCAGTACATCTACGTATTAGTCATCGCTATTACCATGGTGATGCGGTTT
TGGCAGTACATCAATGGGCGTGGATAGCGGTTTGACTCACGGGGATTTCCAAGTCTCCACCCCATTGACG
TCAATGGGAGTTTGTTTTGGCACCAAAATCAACGGGACTTTCCAAAATGTCGTAACAACTCCGCCCCATT
GACGCAAATGGGCGGTAGGCGTGTACGGTGGGAGGTCTATATAAGCAGAGCTCGTTTAGTGAACCGTCAG
ATCGCCTGGAGACGCCATCCACGCTGTTTTGACCTCCATAGAAGACACCGGCGGCCGCAGATCTCTCGAG
GTTGATCTGCTAGCATGGTGAGCAAGGGCGAGGAGGATAACATGGCCATCATCAAGGAGTTCATGCGCTT
CAAGGTGCACATGGAGGGCTCCGTGAACGGCCACGAGTTCGAGATCGAGGGCGAGGGCGAGGGCCGCCCC
TACGAGGGCACCCAGACCGCCAAGCTGAAGGTGACCAAGGGTGGCCCCCTGCCCTTCGCCTGGGACATCC
TGTCCCCTCAGTTCATGTACGGCTCCAAGGCCTACGTGAAGCACCCCGCCGACATCCCCGACTACTTGAA
GCTGTCCTTCCCCGAGGGCTTCAAGTGGGAGCGCGTGATGAACTTCGAGGACGGCGGCGTGGTGACCGTG
ACCCAGGACTCCTCCCTGCAGGACGGCGAGTTCATCTACAAGGTGAAGCTGCGCGGCACCAACTTCCCCT
CCGACGGCCCCGTAATGCAGAAGAAGACCATGGGCTGGGAGGCCTCCTCCGAGCGGATGTACCCCGAGGA
CGGCGCCCTGAAGGGCGAGATCAAGCAGAGGCTGAAGCTGAAGGACGGCGGCCACTACGACGCTGAGGTC
AAGACCACCTACAAGGCCAAGAAGCCCGTGCAGCTGCCCGGCGCCTACAACGTCAACATCAAGTTGGACA
TCACCTCCCACAACGAGGACTACACCATCGTGGAACAGTACGAACGCGCCGAGGGCCGCCACTCCACCGG
CGGCATGGACGAGCTGTACAAGGCATGCAGCGCTAGTGCTTATCAAACAAGTTTGTACAAAAAAGTTGGC
ATGGGCACCCGCGACGACGAGTACGACTACCTCTTTAAAGTTGTCCTTATTGGAGATGTTGGTGTTGGAA
AGAGTAATCTCCTGTCTCGATTTACTCGAAATGAGTTTAATCTGGAAAGCAAGAGCACCATTGGAGTAGA
GTTTGCAACAAGAAGCATCCAGGTTGATGGAAAAACAATAAAGGCACAGATATGGGACACAGCAGGGCAA
GAGCGATATCGAGCTATAACATCAGCATATTATCGTGGAGCTGTAGGTGCCTTATTGGTTTATGACATTG
CTAAACATCTCACATATGAAAATGTAGAGCGATGGCTGAAAGAACTGAGAGATCATGCTGATAGTAACAT
TGTTATCATGCTTGTGGGCAATAAGAGTGATCTACGTCATCTCAGGGCAGTTCCTACAGATGAAGCAAGA
GCTTTTGCAGAAAAGAATGGTTTGTCATTCATTGAAACTTCGGCCCTAGACTCTACAAATGTAGAAGCTG
CTTTTCAGACAATTTTAACAGAGATTTACCGCATTGTTTCTCAGAAGCAAATGTCAGACAGACGCGAAAA
TGACATGTCTCCAAGCAACAATGTGGTTCCTATTCATGTTCCACCAACCACTGAAAACAAGCCAAAGGTG
CAGTGCTGTCAGAACATCTAACCAACTTTCTTGTACAAAGTGGTTCGATAACGAATTCCGCCCCCCCCCC
CTAACGTTACTGGCCGAAGCCGCTTGGAATAAGGCCGGTGTGCGTTTGTCTATATGTTATTTTCCACCAT
ATTGCCGTCTTTTGGCAATGTGAGGGCCCGGAAACCTGGCCCTGTCTTCTTGACGAGCATTCCTAGGGGT
CTTTCCCCTCTCGCCAAAGGAATGCAAGGTCTGTTGAATGTCGTGAAGGAAGCAGTTCCTCTGGAAGCTT
CTTGAAGACAAACAACGTCTGTAGCGACCCTTTGCAGGCAGCGGAACCCCCCACCTGGCGACAGGTGCCT
CTGCGGCCAAAAGCCACGTGTATAAGATACACCTGCAAAGGCGGCACAACCCCAGTGCCACGTTGTGAGT
TGGATAGTTGTGGAAAGAGTCAAATGGCTCTCCTCAAGCGTATTCAACAAGGGGCTGAAGGATGCCCAGA
AGGTACCCCATTGTATGGGATCTGATCTGGGGCCTCGGTGCACATGCTTTACATGTGTTTAGTCGAGGTT
AAAAAAACGTCTAGGCCCCCCGAACCACGGGGACGTGGTTTTCCTTTGAAAAACACGATGATAATATGGC
CACAACCATGACCGAGTACAAGCCCACGGTGCGCCTCGCCACCCGCGACGACGTCCCCAGGGCCGTACGC
ACCCTCGCCGCCGCGTTCGCCGACTACCCCGCCACGCGCCACACCGTCGATCCGGACCGCCACATCGAGC
GGGTCACCGAGCTGCAAGAACTCTTCCTCACGCGCGTCGGGCTCGACATCGGCAAGGTGTGGGTCGCGGA
CGACGGCGCCGCGGTGGCGGTCTGGACCACGCCGGAGAGCGTCGAAGCGGGGGCGGTGTTCGCCGAGATC
GGCCCGCGCATGGCCGAGTTGAGCGGTTCCCGGCTGGCCGCGCAGCAACAGATGGAAGGCCTCCTGGCGC
CGCACCGGCCCAAGGAGCCCGCGTGGTTCCTGGCCACCGTCGGCGTCTCGCCCGACCACCAGGGCAAGGG
TCTGGGCAGCGCCGTCGTGCTCCCCGGAGTGGAGGCGGCCGAGCGCGCCGGGGTGCCCGCCTTCCTGGAG
ACCTCCGCGCCCCGCAACCTCCCCTTCTACGAGCGGCTCGGCTTCACCGTCACCGCCGACGTCGAGGTGC
CCGAAGGACCGCGCACCTGGTGCATGACCCGCAAGCCCGGTGCCTGATGCATCGATGGATCCTAATCAAC
CTCTGGATTACAAAATTTGTGAAAGATTGACTGGTATTCTTAACTATGTTGCTCCTTTTACGCTATGTGG
ATACGCTGCTTTAATGCCTTTGTATCATGCTATTGCTTCCCGTATGGCTTTCATTTTCTCCTCCTTGTAT
AAATCCTGGTTGCTGTCTCTTTATGAGGAGTTGTGGCCCGTTGTCAGGCAACGTGGCGTGGTGTGCACTG
TGTTTGCTGACGCAACCCCCACTGGTTGGGGCATTGCCACCACCTGTCAGCTCCTTTCCGGGACTTTCGC
TTTCCCCCTCCCTATTGCCACGGCGGAACTCATCGCCGCCTGCCTTGCCCGCTGCTGGACAGGGGCTCGG
CTGTTGGGCACTGACAATTCCGTGGTGTTGTCGGGGAAATCATCGTCCTTTCCTTGGCTGCTCGCCTGTG
TTGCCACCTGGATTCTGCGCGGGACGTCCTTCTGCTACGTCCCTTCGGCCCTCAATCCAGCGGACCTTCC
TTCCCGCGGCCTGCTGCCGGCTCTGCGGCCTCTTCCGCGTCTTCGCCTTCGCCCTCAGACGAGTCGGATC
TCCCTTTGGGCCGCCTCCCCGCCTGAGATCCTTTAAGACCAATGACTTACAAGGCAGCTGTAGATCTTAG
CCACTTTTTAAAAGAAAAGGGGGGACTGGAAGGGCTAATTCACTCCCAACGAAGACAAGATCTGCTTTTT
GCTTGTACTGGGTCTCTCTGGTTAGACCAGATCTGAGCCTGGGAGCTCTCTGGCTAACTAGGGAACCCAC
TGCTTAAGCCTCAATAAAGCTTGCCTTGAGTGCTTCAAGTAGTGTGTGCCCGTCTGTTGTGTGACTCTGG
TAACTAGAGATCCCTCAGACCCTTTTAGTCAGTGTGGAAAATCTCTAGCAGTAGTAGTTCATGTCATCTT
ATTATTCAGTATTTATAACTTGCAAAGAAATGAATATCAGAGAGTGAGAGGCCCGGGTTAATTAAGGAAA
GGGCTAGATCATTCTTGAAGACGAAAGGGCCTCGTGATACGCCTATTTTTATAGGTTAATGTCATGATAA
TAATGGTTTCTTAGACGTCAGGTGGCACTTTTCGGGGAAATGTGCGCGGAACCCCTATTTGTTTATTTTT
CTAAATACATTCAAATATGTATCCGCTCATGAGACAATAACCCTGATAAATGCTTCAATAATATTGAAAA
AGGAAGAGTATGAGTATTCAACATTTCCGTGTCGCCCTTATTCCCTTTTTTGCGGCATTTTGCCTTCCTG
TTTTTGCTCACCCAGAAACGCTGGTGAAAGTAAAAGATGCTGAAGATCAGTTGGGTGCACGAGTGGGTTA
CATCGAACTGGATCTCAACAGCGGTAAGATCCTTGAGAGTTTTCGCCCCGAAGAACGTTTTCCAATGATG
AGCACTTTTAAAGTTCTGCTATGTGGCGCGGTATTATCCCGTGTTGACGCCGGGCAAGAGCAACTCGGTC
GCCGCATACACTATTCTCAGAATGACTTGGTTGAGTACTCACCAGTCACAGAAAAGCATCTTACGGATGG
CATGACAGTAAGAGAATTATGCAGTGCTGCCATAACCATGAGTGATAACACTGCGGCCAACTTACTTCTG
ACAACGATCGGAGGACCGAAGGAGCTAACCGCTTTTTTGCACAACATGGGGGATCATGTAACTCGCCTTG
ATCGTTGGGAACCGGAGCTGAATGAAGCCATACCAAACGACGAGCGTGACACCACGATGCCTGTAGCAAT
GGCAACAACGTTGCGCAAACTATTAACTGGCGAACTACTTACTCTAGCTTCCCGGCAACAATTAATAGAC
TGGATGGAGGCGGATAAAGTTGCAGGACCACTTCTGCGCTCGGCCCTTCCGGCTGGCTGGTTTATTGCTG
ATAAATCTGGAGCCGGTGAGCGTGGGTCTCGCGGTATCATTGCAGCACTGGGGCCAGATGGTAAGCCCTC
CCGTATCGTAGTTATCTACACGACGGGGAGTCAGGCAACTATGGATGAACGAAATAGACAGATCGCTGAG
ATAGGTGCCTCACTGATTAAGCATTGGTAACTGTCAGACCAAGTTTACTCATATATACTTTAGATTGATT
TAAAACTTCATTTTTAATTTAAAAGGATCTAGGTGAAGATCCTTTTTGATAATCTCATGACCAAAATCCC
TTAACGTGAGTTTTCGTTCCACTGAGCGTCAGACCCCGTAGAAAAGATCAAAGGATCTTC
Features (pLannotate 1.2.2; 28 found; start..end, strand, type, name):
      1..589     +  rep_origin     ori: high-copy-number ColE1/pMB1/pBR322/pUC origin of replication
    772..826     +  CDS            lacI (fragment): lac repressor; lacI; The lac repressor binds to the lac operator to inhibit transcription in E. coli. This inhibition can be relieved by adding lactose or isopropyl-β-D-thiogalactopyranoside (IPTG).
    832..925     +  rep_origin     SV40 ori (fragment): SV40 origin of replication
    950..987     +  CDS            lacI (fragment): lac repressor; lacI; The lac repressor binds to the lac operator to inhibit transcription in E. coli. This inhibition can be relieved by adding lactose or isopropyl-β-D-thiogalactopyranoside (IPTG).
   1000..1021    +  protein_bind   CAP binding site: CAP binding activates transcription in the presence of cAMP. E. coli catabolite activator protein
   1036..1066    +  promoter       lac promoter: promoter for the E. coli lac operon
   1074..1090    +  protein_bind   lac operator: The lac repressor binds to the lac operator to inhibit transcription in E. coli. This inhibition can be relieved by adding lactose or isopropyl-β-D-thiogalactopyranoside (IPTG). lac repressor encoded by lacI
   1124..1207    +  polyA_signal   SV40 poly(A) signal (fragment): SV40 polyadenylation signal
   1374..1703    +  CDS            nef (fragment): NEF_HV1BR - Experimental evidence at protein level: Swiss-Prot protein existence level 1. Extracellular Nef protein targets CD4(+) T-lymphocytes for apoptosis by interacting with CXCR4 surface receptors (PubMed:14990729). From Human immunodeficiency virus type 1 group M subtype B (isolate BRU/LAI) (HIV-1).
   1751..2008    +  LTR            5' LTR (truncated): truncated 5' long terminal repeat (LTR) from HIV-1
   2055..2180    +  misc_feature   HIV-1 Ψ: packaging signal of human immunodeficiency virus type 1
   2164..2502    +  CDS            HIV-1 gag (fragment): gag protein from human immunodeficiency virus 1; gag
   2677..2910    +  misc_feature   RRE: The Rev response element (RRE) of HIV-1 allows for Rev-dependent mRNA export from the nucleus to the cytoplasm.
   3287..3387    +  CDS            Rev (fragment): human immunodeficiency virus 1 (HIV-1) Rev protein; rev; enhances nuclear export of unspliced and incompletely spliced viral mRNAs
   3436..3553    +  misc_feature   cPPT/CTS: central polypurine tract and central termination sequence of HIV-1
   3605..3908    +  enhancer       CMV enhancer: human cytomegalovirus immediate early enhancer
   3909..4112    +  promoter       CMV promoter: human cytomegalovirus (CMV) immediate early promoter
   4215..4922    +  CDS            mCherry: mCherry is a basic (constitutively fluorescent) red fluorescent protein published in 2004, derived from Discosoma sp.. It is reported to be a very rapidly-maturing monomer with low acid sensitivity.
   4948..4965    +  protein_bind   attB1 (fragment): mutant version of attB; core recombination site for the Gateway® BP reaction BP Clonase™
   4971..5618    +  CDS            RAB11A: RB11A_HUMAN - Also known as RAB11. Experimental evidence at protein level: Swiss-Prot protein existence level 1. The small GTPases Rab are key regulators of intracellular membrane trafficking, from the formation of transport vesicles to their fusion with membranes. Rabs cycle between an inactive GDP-bound form and an active GTP-bound form that is able to recruit to membranes different set of downstream effectors directly responsible for vesicle formation, movement, tethering and fusion. The small Rab GTPase RAB11A regulates endocytic recycling. Acts as a major regulator of membrane delivery du
   5626..5643    -  protein_bind   attB2 (fragment): mutant version of attB; core recombination site for the Gateway® BP reaction BP Clonase™
   5762..6224    +  misc_feature   IRES: internal ribosome entry site (IRES) of the encephalomyocarditis virus (EMCV)
   6238..6837    +  CDS            PuroR: puromycin N-acetyltransferase; pac from Streptomyces alboniger; confers resistance to puromycin
   6854..7442    +  misc_feature   WPRE: woodchuck hepatitis virus posttranscriptional regulatory element
   7450..7515    +  CDS            nef (fragment): NEF_HV1Z2 - Experimental evidence at protein level: Swiss-Prot protein existence level 1. Extracellular Nef protein targets CD4(+) T-lymphocytes for apoptosis by interacting with CXCR4 surface receptors. From Human immunodeficiency virus type 1 group M subtype D (isolate Z2/CDC-Z34) (HIV-1).
   7517..7750    +  LTR            3' LTR (ΔU3): self-inactivating 3' long terminal repeat (LTR) from HIV-1
   7955..8059    +  promoter       AmpR promoter: bla
   8060..8920    +  CDS            AmpR: β-lactamase; bla; confers resistance to ampicillin, carbenicillin, and related antibiotics
