[The description below was written by a language model from this plasmid's Addgene catalogue record and pLannotate feature annotations shown in this document.]
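Description:
pHAGE mCherry-Rab11A S20V is an HIV-1-derived lentiviral transfer plasmid of about 9.1 kb, built on the pHAGE mCherry backbone for expression of a fluorescently tagged human RAB11A mutant in mammalian cells. In bacteria it is maintained through a high-copy ColE1/pUC-type origin and selected with ampicillin via the β-lactamase gene. The viral portion contains a truncated 5' LTR, the Ψ packaging signal with an adjoining gag fragment, the Rev response element for Rev-dependent nuclear export of the genomic RNA, the cPPT/CTS element that aids nuclear import of the reverse-transcribed genome, and a ΔU3 self-inactivating 3' LTR, which leaves the integrated provirus without LTR promoter activity. Small fragments of nef, rev, lacI and SV40 sequences annotated in the table are backbone remnants rather than functional units.

The internal cassette is driven by the CMV immediate-early enhancer and promoter. mCherry lies upstream of the RAB11A coding sequence, which was introduced by Gateway cloning and is flanked by attB1 and attB2 scars, so the expected product is an N-terminal mCherry fusion. This leaves the Rab C-terminus, which Rab GTPases generally need for lipid modification and membrane attachment, unobstructed. The insert carries the S20V substitution, described in the record as constitutively active. Downstream, an EMCV IRES permits translation of puromycin N-acetyltransferase from the same transcript, linking puromycin resistance to expression of the fusion, and a WPRE enhances transcript stability and expression. The construct is suited to producing lentivirus for stable transduction and selection of cells, allowing live imaging and functional study of activated Rab11A, a regulator of endocytic recycling.
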