Addgene plasmid #228036: pHAGE mCherry-Rab11A S20V
Purpose: Mammalian lentiviral expression of mCherry-labeled Rab11 S20V (constitutively active mutation).
Depositing lab: Wade Harper. Depositing organization: Harvard Medical School.
Backbone
  Vector backbone: pHAGE mCherry
  Vector type: Mammalian Expression, Lentiviral
Growth in bacteria
  Bacterial resistance: Ampicillin, 100 μg/mL
  Growth temperature: 30°C
  Growth strain: NEB Stable
  Copy number: High Copy
Gene/Insert
  Gene/Insert name: Rab11A
  Species: H. sapiens (human)
  Mutation: S20V
  Entrez Gene: RAB11A (a.k.a. YL8)
  Cloning method: Gateway Cloning
Terms and licenses: Academic/Nonprofit Terms; Industry Terms: Not Available to Industry
How to cite: pHAGE mCherry-Rab11A S20V was a gift from Wade Harper (Addgene plasmid # 228036 ; http://n2t.net/addgene:228036 ; RRID:Addgene_228036)
