>Addgene plasmid #228036 | pHAGE mCherry-Rab11A S20V | depositor partial sequence | sequence record 447464 | RAB11A[S20V]-STOP
ATGGGCACCCGCGACGACGAGTACGACTACCTCTTTAAAGTTGTCCTTATTGGAGATGTTGGTGTTGGAA
AGAGTAATCTCCTGTCTCGATTTACTCGAAATGAGTTTAATCTGGAAAGCAAGAGCACCATTGGAGTAGA
GTTTGCAACAAGAAGCATCCAGGTTGATGGAAAAACAATAAAGGCACAGATATGGGACACAGCAGGGCAA
GAGCGATATCGAGCTATAACATCAGCATATTATCGTGGAGCTGTAGGTGCCTTATTGGTTTATGACATTG
CTAAACATCTCACATATGAAAATGTAGAGCGATGGCTGAAAGAACTGAGAGATCATGCTGATAGTAACAT
TGTTATCATGCTTGTGGGCAATAAGAGTGATCTACGTCATCTCAGGGCAGTTCCTACAGATGAAGCAAGA
GCTTTTGCAGAAAAGAATGGTTTGTCATTCATTGAAACTTCGGCCCTAGACTCTACAAATGTAGAAGCTG
CTTTTCAGACAATTTTAACAGAGATTTACCGCATTGTTTCTCAGAAGCAAATGTCAGACAGACGCGAAAA
TGACATGTCTCCAAGCAACAATGTGGTTCCTATTCATGTTCCACCAACCACTGAAAACAAGCCAAAGGTG
CAGTGCTGTCAGAACATCTAA
